>Addgene plasmid #82089 | pDONR223_AKT1_p.E17K | addgene full sequence | sequence record 164521 | Addgene NGS Result
CTTTCCTGCGTTATCCCCTGATTCTGTGGATAACCGTATTACCGCCTTTGAGTGAGCTGATACCGCTCGC
CGCAGCCGAACGACCGAGCGCAGCGAGTCAGTGAGCGAGGAAGCGGAAGAGCGCCCAATACGCAAACCGC
CTCTCCCCGCGCGTTGGCCGATTCATTAATGCAGCTGGCACGACAGGTTTCCCGACTGGAAAGCGGGCAG
TGAGCGCAACGCAATTAATACGCGTACCGCTAGCCAGGAAGAGTTTGTAGAAACGCAAAAAGGCCATCCG
TCAGGATGGCCTTCTGCTTAGTTTGATGCCTGGCAGTTTATGGCGGGCGTCCTGCCCGCCACCCTCCGGG
CCGTTGCTTCACAACGTTCAAATCCGCTCCCGGCGGATTTGTCCTACTCAGGAGAGCGTTCACCGACAAA
CAACAGATAAAACGAAAGGCCCAGTCTTCCGACTGAGCCTTTCGTTTTATTTGATGCCTGGCAGTTCCCT
ACTCTCGCGTTAACGCTAGCATGGATGTTTTCCCAGTCACGACGTTGTAAAACGACGGCCAGTCTTAAGC
TCGGGCCCCAAATAATGATTTTATTTTGACTGATAGTGACCTGTTCGTTGCAACAAATTGATGAGCAATG
CTTTTTTATAATGCCAACTTTGTACAAAAAAGTTGGCATGAGCGACGTGGCTATTGTGAAGGAGGGTTGG
CTGCACAAACGAGGGAAGTACATCAAGACCTGGCGGCCACGCTACTTCCTCCTCAAGAATGATGGCACCT
TCATTGGCTACAAGGAGCGGCCGCAGGATGTGGACCAACGTGAGGCTCCCCTCAACAACTTCTCTGTGGC
GCAGTGCCAGCTGATGAAGACGGAGCGGCCCCGGCCCAACACCTTCATCATCCGCTGCCTGCAGTGGACC
ACTGTCATCGAACGCACCTTCCATGTGGAGACTCCTGAGGAGCGGGAGGAGTGGACAACCGCCATCCAGA
CTGTGGCTGACGGCCTCAAGAAGCAGGAGGAGGAGGAGATGGACTTCCGGTCGGGCTCACCCAGTGACAA
CTCAGGGGCTGAAGAGATGGAGGTGTCCCTGGCCAAGCCCAAGCACCGCGTGACCATGAACGAGTTTGAG
TACCTGAAGCTGCTGGGCAAGGGCACTTTCGGCAAGGTGATCCTGGTGAAGGAGAAGGCCACAGGCCGCT
ACTACGCCATGAAGATCCTCAAGAAGGAAGTCATCGTGGCCAAGGACGAGGTGGCCCACACACTCACCGA
GAACCGCGTCCTGCAGAACTCCAGGCACCCCTTCCTCACAGCCCTGAAGTACTCTTTCCAGACCCACGAC
CGCCTCTGCTTTGTCATGGAGTACGCCAACGGGGGCGAGCTGTTCTTCCACCTGTCCCGGGAGCGTGTGT
TCTCCGAGGACCGGGCCCGCTTCTATGGCGCTGAGATTGTGTCAGCCCTGGACTACCTGCACTCGGAGAA
GAACGTGGTGTACCGGGACCTCAAGCTGGAGAACCTCATGCTGGACAAGGACGGGCACATTAAGATCACA
GACTTCGGGCTGTGCAAGGAGGGGATCAAGGACGGTGCCACCATGAAGACCTTTTGCGGCACACCTGAGT
ACCTGGCCCCCGAGGTGCTGGAGGACAATGACTACGGCCGTGCAGTGGACTGGTGGGGGCTGGGCGTGGT
CATGTACGAGATGATGTGCGGTCGCCTGCCCTTCTACAACCAGGACCATGAGAAGCTTTTTGAGCTCATC
CTCATGGAGGAGATCCGCTTCCCGCGCACGCTTGGTCCCGAGGCCAAGTCCTTGCTTTCAGGGCTGCTCA
AGAAGGACCCCAAGCAGAGGCTTGGCGGGGGCTCCGAGGACGCCAAGGAGATCATGCAGCATCGCTTCTT
TGCCGGTATCGTGTGGCAGCACGTGTACGAGAAGAAGCTCAGCCCACCCTTCAAGCCCCAGGTCACGTCG
GAGACTGACACCAGGTATTTTGATGAGGAGTTCACGGCCCAGATGATCACCATCACACCACCTGACCAAG
ATGACAGCATGGAGTGTGTGGACAGCGAGCGCAGGCCCCACTTCCCCCAGTTCTCCTACTCGGCCAGCGG
CACGGCCTGCCCAACTTTCTTGTACAAAGTTGGCATTATAAGAAAGCATTGCTTATCAATTTGTTGCAAC
GAACAGGTCACTATCAGTCAAAATAAAATCATTATTTGCCATCCAGCTGATATCCCCTATAGTGAGTCGT
ATTACATGGTCATAGCTGTTTCCTGGCAGCTCTGGCCCGTGTCTCAAAATCTCTGATGTTACATTGCACA
AGATAAAAATATATCATCATGCCTCCTCTAGACCAGCCAGGACAGAAATGCCTCGACTTCGCTGCTACCC
AAGGTTGCCGGGTGACGCACACCGTGGAAACGGATGAAGGCACGAACCCAGTGGACATAAGCCTGTTCGG
TTCGTAAGCTGTAATGCAAGTAGCGTATGCGCTCACGCAACTGGTCCAGAACCTTGACCGAACGCAGCGG
TGGTAACGGCGCAGTGGCGGTTTTCATGGCTTGTTATGACTGTTTTTTTGGGGTACAGTCTATGCCTCGG
GCATCCAAGCAGCAAGCGCGTTACGCCGTGGGTCGATGTTTGATGTTATGGAGCAGCAACGATGTTACGC
AGCAGGGCAGTCGCCCTAAAACAAAGTTAAACATTATGAGGGAAGCGGTGATCGCCGAAGTATCGACTCA
ACTATCAGAGGTAGTTGGCGTCATCGAGCGCCATCTCGAACCGACGTTGCTGGCCGTACATTTGTACGGC
TCCGCAGTGGATGGCGGCCTGAAGCCACACAGTGATATTGATTTGCTGGTTACGGTGACCGTAAGGCTTG
ATGAAACAACGCGGCGAGCTTTGATCAACGACCTTTTGGAAACTTCGGCTTCCCCTGGAGAGAGCGAGAT
TCTCCGCGCTGTAGAAGTCACCATTGTTGTGCACGACGACATCATTCCGTGGCGTTATCCAGCTAAGCGC
GAACTGCAATTTGGAGAATGGCAGCGCAATGACATTCTTGCAGGTATCTTCGAGCCAGCCACGATCGACA
TTGATCTGGCTATCTTGCTGACAAAAGCAAGAGAACATAGCGTTGCCTTGGTAGGTCCAGCGGCGGAGGA
ACTCTTTGATCCGGTTCCTGAACAGGATCTATTTGAGGCGCTAAATGAAACCTTAACGCTATGGAACTCG
CCGCCCGACTGGGCTGGCGATGAGCGAAATGTAGTGCTTACGTTGTCCCGCATTTGGTACAGCGCAGTAA
CCGGCAAAATCGCGCCGAAGGATGTCGCTGCCGACTGGGCAATGGAGCGCCTGCCGGCCCAGTATCAGCC
CGTCATACTTGAAGCTAGACAGGCTTATCTTGGACAAGAAGAAGATCGCTTGGCCTCGCGCGCAGATCAG
TTGGAAGAATTTGTCCACTACGTGAAAGGCGAGATCACCAAGGTAGTCGGCAAATAACCCTCGAGCCACC
CATGACCAAAATCCCTTAACGTGAGTTACGCGTCGTTCCACTGAGCGTCAGACCCCGTAGAAAAGATCAA
AGGATCTTCTTGAGATCCTTTTTTTCTGCGCGTAATCTGCTGCTTGCAAACAAAAAAACCACCGCTACCA
GCGGTGGTTTGTTTGCCGGATCAAGAGCTACCAACTCTTTTTCCGAAGGTAACTGGCTTCAGCAGAGCGC
AGATACCAAATACTGTTCTTCTAGTGTAGCCGTAGTTAGGCCACCACTTCAAGAACTCTGTAGCACCGCC
TACATACCTCGCTCTGCTAATCCTGTTACCAGTGGCTGCTGCCAGTGGCGATAAGTCGTGTCTTACCGGG
TTGGACTCAAGACGATAGTTACCGGATAAGGCGCAGCGGTCGGGCTGAACGGGGGGTTCGTGCACACAGC
CCAGCTTGGAGCGAACGACCTACACCGAACTGAGATACCTACAGCGTGAGCTATGAGAAAGCGCCACGCT
TCCCGAAGGGAGAAAGGCGGACAGGTATCCGGTAAGCGGCAGGGTCGGAACAGGAGAGCGCACGAGGGAG
CTTCCAGGGGGAAACGCCTGGTATCTTTATAGTCCTGTCGGGTTTCGCCACCTCTGACTTGAGCGTCGAT
TTTTGTGATGCTCGTCAGGGGGGCGGAGCCTATGGAAAAACGCCAGCAACGCGGCCTTTTTACGGTTCCT
GGCCTTTTGCTGGCCTTTTGCTCACATGTT
Features (pLannotate 1.2.2; 12 found; start..end, strand, type, name):
    121..213     +  CDS            lacI (fragment): lac repressor; lacI; The lac repressor binds to the lac operator to inhibit transcription in E. coli. This inhibition can be relieved by adding lactose or isopropyl-β-D-thiogalactopyranoside (IPTG).
    268..295     -  terminator     rrnB T2 terminator: transcription terminator T2 from the E. coli rrnB gene
    427..470     +  terminator     rrnB T1 terminator: Escherichia coli rrnB; transcription terminator T1 from the E. coli rrnB gene
    517..553     -  CDS            lacZα (fragment): LacZα fragment of β-galactosidase; lacZ fragment
    570..665     +  protein_bind   attL3: mutant version of attL; recombination site for the Gateway® LR reaction LR Clonase™
    668..2107    +  CDS            Akt1: human serine/threonine protein kinase activated by growth factors; AKT1
   2110..2208    -  protein_bind   attL2: mutant version of attL; recombination site for the Gateway® LR reaction LR Clonase™
   2226..2244    -  promoter       T7 promoter: promoter for bacteriophage T7 RNA polymerase
   2434..2457    +  promoter       Pc promoter (fragment): intI1 (promoter lies within the coding sequence); class 1 integron promoter
   2633..2689    +  CDS            GmR (fragment): gentamycin acetyltransferase; aacC1; confers resistance to gentamycin
   2696..3487    +  CDS            SmR: aminoglycoside adenylyltransferase (Murphy, 1985); aadA; confers resistance to spectinomycin and streptomycin
   3580..4168    +  rep_origin     ori: high-copy-number ColE1/pMB1/pBR322/pUC origin of replication
