[The description below was written by a language model from this plasmid's Addgene catalogue record and pLannotate feature annotations shown in this document.]
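Description:
pDONR223_AKT1_p.E17K is a Gateway entry clone built on the Invitrogen pDONR223 backbone, carrying the human AKT1 open reading frame with the E17K substitution. It is a bacterial propagation and shuttling plasmid rather than an expression vector. The sequenced record is 4,230 nt and contains a high-copy ColE1/pUC-type origin together with an aadA (SmR) aminoglycoside adenylyltransferase gene, which provides the spectinomycin selection listed in the catalogue. Upstream of that marker the annotation picks up a fragment of the class 1 integron Pc promoter and a short gentamicin acetyltransferase remnant, which look like leftovers of the resistance cassette's origin. The rrnB T1 and T2 terminators lie upstream of the cloning site, where they insulate the insert from read-through transcription. Small lacI and lacZα fragments are also annotated as backbone remnants.

The AKT1 coding sequence, which encodes a growth-factor-activated serine/threonine kinase, is flanked by two attL recombination sites. The automated annotation calls these attL3 and attL2, and they are the substrates for an LR Clonase reaction that transfers the ORF into any compatible destination vector. No promoter drives the insert; the only nearby promoter is a T7 promoter outside the attL-flanked region. The clone is in "open" configuration, meaning no stop codon immediately follows the insert, so the ORF can be fused in frame to C-terminal tags supplied by the destination vector. M13 primer sites in the backbone allow sequence verification of the insert.

The plasmid belongs to the Target Accelerator Plasmid Collection. It was made for systematic functional testing of cancer-associated variants and has also been used in morphological profiling of gene and allele function.
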