Addgene plasmid #82089: pDONR223_AKT1_p.E17K
Purpose: Gateway Donor vector containing AKT1 , part of the Target Accelerator Plasmid Collection.
Depositing lab: Jesse Boehm & William Hahn & David Root. Depositing organization: Broad Institute. Publication: Systematic Functional Interrogation of Rare Cancer Variants Identifies Oncogenic Alleles. Kim E, Ilic N, Shrestha Y, Zou L, Kamburov A, Zhu C, Yang X, Lubonja R, Tran N, Nguyen C, Lawrence MS, Piccioni F, Bagul M, Doench JG, Chouinard CR, Wu X, Hogstrom L, Natoli T, Tamayo P, Horn H, Corsello SM, Lage K, Root DE, Subramanian A, Golub TR, Getz G, Boehm JS, Hahn WC. Cancer Discov. 2016 Jul;6(7):714-26. doi: 10.1158/2159-8290.CD-16-0160. Epub 2016 May 4. PubMed 27147599.
Backbone
  Vector backbone: pDONR223
  Backbone manufacturer: Invitrogen
  Backbone size w/o insert (bp): 2790
  Vector type: Gateway Entry vector
Growth in bacteria
  Bacterial resistance: Spectinomycin, 50 μg/mL
  Growth temperature: 37°C
  Growth strain: DH5alpha
  Copy number: High Copy
Gene/Insert
  Gene/Insert name: AKT1 (alt name: NM_005163.2)
  Species: H. sapiens (human)
  Mutation: E17K
  Entrez Gene: AKT1 (a.k.a. AKT, PKB, PKB-ALPHA, PRKBA, RAC, RAC-ALPHA)
  Promoter: None
  Cloning method: Gateway Cloning
  Sequencing primers: 5′ M13pUC-fwd; 3′ M13-Rev
Terms and licenses: Academic/Nonprofit Terms; Industry Terms: Not Available to Industry
Depositor comments: Open state: NO stop codon immediately follows insert. Supporting reference: Systematic morphological profiling of human gene and allele function via Cell Painting. Rohban MH, et al. Elife. 2017, Mar 18;6. pii: e24060. PubMed PMID 28315521
How to cite: pDONR223_AKT1_p.E17K was a gift from Jesse Boehm & William Hahn & David Root (Addgene plasmid # 82089 ; http://n2t.net/addgene:82089 ; RRID:Addgene_82089)
