>Addgene plasmid #82089 | pDONR223_AKT1_p.E17K | depositor partial sequence | sequence record 155460 | Insert sequence
ATGAGCGACGTGGCTATTGTGAAGGAGGGTTGGCTGCACAAACGAGGGAAGTACATCAAGACCTGGCGGC
CACGCTACTTCCTCCTCAAGAATGATGGCACCTTCATTGGCTACAAGGAGCGGCCGCAGGATGTGGACCA
ACGTGAGGCTCCCCTCAACAACTTCTCTGTGGCGCAGTGCCAGCTGATGAAGACGGAGCGGCCCCGGCCC
AACACCTTCATCATCCGCTGCCTGCAGTGGACCACTGTCATCGAACGCACCTTCCATGTGGAGACTCCTG
AGGAGCGGGAGGAGTGGACAACCGCCATCCAGACTGTGGCTGACGGCCTCAAGAAGCAGGAGGAGGAGGA
GATGGACTTCCGGTCGGGCTCACCCAGTGACAACTCAGGGGCTGAAGAGATGGAGGTGTCCCTGGCCAAG
CCCAAGCACCGCGTGACCATGAACGAGTTTGAGTACCTGAAGCTGCTGGGCAAGGGCACTTTCGGCAAGG
TGATCCTGGTGAAGGAGAAGGCCACAGGCCGCTACTACGCCATGAAGATCCTCAAGAAGGAAGTCATCGT
GGCCAAGGACGAGGTGGCCCACACACTCACCGAGAACCGCGTCCTGCAGAACTCCAGGCACCCCTTCCTC
ACAGCCCTGAAGTACTCTTTCCAGACCCACGACCGCCTCTGCTTTGTCATGGAGTACGCCAACGGGGGCG
AGCTGTTCTTCCACCTGTCCCGGGAGCGTGTGTTCTCCGAGGACCGGGCCCGCTTCTATGGCGCTGAGAT
TGTGTCAGCCCTGGACTACCTGCACTCGGAGAAGAACGTGGTGTACCGGGACCTCAAGCTGGAGAACCTC
ATGCTGGACAAGGACGGGCACATTAAGATCACAGACTTCGGGCTGTGCAAGGAGGGGATCAAGGACGGTG
CCACCATGAAGACCTTTTGCGGCACACCTGAGTACCTGGCCCCCGAGGTGCTGGAGGACAATGACTACGG
CCGTGCAGTGGACTGGTGGGGGCTGGGCGTGGTCATGTACGAGATGATGTGCGGTCGCCTGCCCTTCTAC
AACCAGGACCATGAGAAGCTTTTTGAGCTCATCCTCATGGAGGAGATCCGCTTCCCGCGCACGCTTGGTC
CCGAGGCCAAGTCCTTGCTTTCAGGGCTGCTCAAGAAGGACCCCAAGCAGAGGCTTGGCGGGGGCTCCGA
GGACGCCAAGGAGATCATGCAGCATCGCTTCTTTGCCGGTATCGTGTGGCAGCACGTGTACGAGAAGAAG
CTCAGCCCACCCTTCAAGCCCCAGGTCACGTCGGAGACTGACACCAGGTATTTTGATGAGGAGTTCACGG
CCCAGATGATCACCATCACACCACCTGACCAAGATGACAGCATGGAGTGTGTGGACAGCGAGCGCAGGCC
CCACTTCCCCCAGTTCTCCTACTCGGCCAGCGGCACGGCC
